>Addgene plasmid #68906 | pAT587 | depositor full sequence | sequence record 121357 | pAT587 sequence 5761 bps
TCTCTATGTTGGATTCCTTGTTGCTCATATTGTGATGATAATTTCTACAAATATAGTCATTGGTAACTAT
CTATGAAACTGTTTGATACTTTTATAGTTGATTAAACTTGTTCATGGCATTTGCCTTAATATCATCCGCT
ATGTCAATGTAGGGTTTCATAGCTTTGTAGTCGCTGTGTCCCGTCCATTTCATGACCACCTGTGCCGGGA
TTCCGAGAGCCAGCGCATTGCAGATGAATGTCCTTCTTCCTGCATGGGTACTGAGCAAAGCGTATTTGGG
TGTGACTTCATCAATACGTTCATTTCCCTTGTAGTAGGTTTCCCGTACAGGCTCGTTGATTTCTGCCAGT
TCGCCCAGCTCTTTCAGGTAATCGTTCATCTTCTGGTTGCTGATGACGGGCAGAGCCATGTAATTCTCGA
AATGGATGTCCTTGTATTTGTCCAGTATGGCTTTGCTGTATTTGTTCAGTTCAATCGTCAGGCTGTCGGC
AGTCTTGACTGTGGTTATTTCGATGTGGTCGGACTTCACATCGCTTCTTTTCAGATTGCGAACATCCGAA
TACCGCAAACTCGTAAAGCAGCAGAACAGGAAAACATCACGCACACGTTCCAGGTATTGCTTATCCTTGG
GTATCTGGTAGTCTTTCAGCTTGTTCAGTTCATCCCAAGTCAGGAAGATTACTTTTTTCGAGGTGGTTTT
CAGTTTCGGTTTGAACGTATCGTATGCAATGTTCTGATGATGTCCTTTCTTGAAGCTCCAGCGCAGGAAC
CATTTGAGGAATCCCATTTGCTTGCCGATGGTGCTGTTTCTCATATCCTTGGTGTCACGCAGGAAGTTGA
CGTATTCGTTCAATCCAAACTCGTTGAAATAGTTGAACGTTGCATCCTCCTTGAACTCTTTGAGGTGGTT
CCTCACTGCTGCAAATTTTTCATAGGTGGATGCCGTCCAGTTATTCTGGTTACCGCACTCTTTTACAAAC
TCATCGAACACCTCCCAAAAGCTGACAGGGGCTTCTTCCGGCTGTTCTTCGCTGGTGTCTTTCATTCTCA
TGTTGAAAGCTTCCTTCAACTGTTGGGTCGTTGGCATGACCTCCTGCACCTCAAATTCCTTGAAAATATT
CTGGATTTCGGCATAGTATTTCAGCAAGTCCGTATTGATTTCGGCTGCACTTTGCTTTAGCTTGTTGGTA
CATCCGCTCTTTACCCGCTGCTTATCTGCATCCCATTTGGCTACGTCAATCCGGTAGCCCGTTGTAAACT
CGATGCGTTGGCTGGCAAAGATGACACGCATACGGATGGGTACGTTCTCTACGATTGGCACACCGTTCTT
TTTCCGGCTCTCCAATGCAAAAATGATGTTGCGCTTGATATTCATAATTGGGTGCGTTTGAAATTCTACA
CCCAAATATACACCCAATTATTGAGATAGCAAAAGACATTTAGAAACATTTACTTTTACTCTATATTGTA
ATTTACACTTGATTATCAGTCGTTTGCAGTCTTATGATATTCTGTGAAAGTATAAGTTCGAGAGCCTGTC
TCTCCGCAAAAAACGCTGAAAATCAGCAGATTGCAAAACAAACACCCTGTTTTACACCCAAGAATGTAAA
GTCGGCTGTTTTTGTTTTATTTAAGATAATACAACCACTACATAATAAAAGAGTAGCGATATTAAAAGAA
TCCGATGAGAAAAGACTAATATTTATCTATCCATTCAGTTTGATTTTTCAGGACTTTACATCGTCCTGAA
AGTATTTGTTGGTACCGGTACCGAGGACGCGTAAACATTTACAGTTGCATGTGGCCTATTGTTTTTAGCC
GTTAAATATTTTATAACTATTAAATAGCGATACAAATTGTTCGAAACTAATATTGTTTATATCATATATT
CTCGCATGTTTTAAAGCTTTATTAAATTGATTTTTTGTAAACAGTTTTTCGTACTCTTTGTTAACCCATT
TCATTACAAAAGTTTCATATTTTTTTCTCTCTTTAAATGCCATTTTTGCTGGCTTTCTTTTTAATACAAT
TAATGTGCTATCCACTTTAGGTTTTGGATGGAAATAATACCTAGGAATTTTTGCTAATATAGAAATATCT
ACCTCTGCCATTAACAGCAATGCTAGTGATCTGTTTGTATCTAATAACATTTTAGCAAAACCATATTCCA
CTATTAAATAACTTATTGTGGCTGAACTTTCAAAAACAATTTTTCGAATTATATTTGTGCTTATGTTGTA
AGGTATGCTGCCAAATATTTTATATGGATTGTGGCTAGGAAATGTAAATTTCAGTATATCATCATTTACT
ATTTGATAGTTAGGATAATTTAAGAGCTTATTACGAGTTACCTCACATAATTTAGAATCAATTTCTATCG
CCGTTACAAAATTACATCTCTTTACCAATCCAGCAGTAAAATGACCTTTCCCTGCACCTATTTCAAAGAT
GTTATCTTTTTCATCTAAACTTATGCAATTCATTATTTTTTCTATGTGATATTTTGAAGTAATAAAATTT
TGACTATCTTTTATATTTACTTTGTTCATTATAACCTCTCCTTAATTTATTGCATCTCTTTTCGAATATT
TATGTTTTTTGAGAAAAGAACGTACTCATGGTTCATCCCGATATGCGTATCGGTCTGTATATCAGCAACT
TTCTATGTGTTTCAACTACAATAGTCATCTATTCTCATCTTTCTGAGTCCACCCCCTGCAAAGCCCCTCT
TTACGACATAAAAATTCGGTCGGAAAAGGTATGCAAAAGATGTTTCTCTCTTTAAGAGAAACTCTTCGGG
ATGCAAAAATATGAAAATAACTCCAATTCACCAAATTATATAGCGACTTTTTTACAAAATGCTAAAATTT
GTTGATTTCCGTCAAGCAATTGTTGAGCAAAAATGTCTTTTACGATAAAATGATACCTCAATATCAACTG
TTTAGCAAAACGATATTTCTCTTAAAGAGAGAAACACCTTTTTGTTCACCAATCCCCGACTTTTAATCCC
GCGGCCATGATTGAAAAAGGAAGAGTATGAGTATTCAACATTTCCGTGTCGCCCTTATTCCCTTTTTTGC
GGCATTTTGCCTTCCTGTTTTTGCTCACCCAGAAACGCTGGTGAAAGTAAAAGATGCTGAAGATCAGTTG
GGTGCACGAGTGGGTTACATCGAACTGGATCTCAACAGCGGTAAGATCCTTGAGAGTTTTCGCCCCGAAG
AACGTTTTCCAATGATGAGCACTTTTAAAGTTCTGCTATGTGGCGCGGTATTATCCCGTATTGACGCCGG
GCAAGAGCAACTCGGTCGCCGCATACACTATTCTCAGAATGACTTGGTTGAGTACTCACCAGTCACAGAA
AAGCATCTTACGGATGGCATGACAGTAAGAGAATTATGCAGTGCTGCCATAACCATGAGTGATAACACTG
CGGCCAACTTACTTCTGACAACGATCGGAGGACCGAAGGAGCTAACCGCTTTTTTGCACAACATGGGGGA
TCATGTAACTCGCCTTGATCGTTGGGAACCGGAGCTGAATGAAGCCATACCAAACGACGAGCGTGACACC
ACGATGCCTGTAGCAATGGCAACAACGTTGCGCAAACTATTAACTGGCGAACTACTTACTCTAGCTTCCC
GGCAACAATTAATAGACTGGATGGAGGCGGATAAAGTTGCAGGACCACTTCTGCGCTCGGCCCTTCCGGC
TGGCTGGTTTATTGCTGATAAATCTGGAGCCGGTGAGCGTGGGTCTCGCGGTATCATTGCAGCACTGGGG
CCAGATGGTAAGCCCTCCCGTATCGTAGTTATCTACACGACGGGGAGTCAGGCAACTATGGATGAACGAA
ATAGACAGATCGCTGAGATAGGTGCCTCACTGATTAAGCATTGGTAACTGTCAGACCAAGTTTACTCATA
ACGCGTCAATTCGAGGGGGATCAATTCCGTGATAGGTGGGCTGCCCTTCCTGGTTGGCTTGGTTTCATCA
GCCATCCGCTTGCCCTCATCTGTTACGCCGGCGGTAGCCGGCCAGCCTCGCAGAGCAGGATTCCCGTTGA
GCACCGCCAGGTGCGAATAAGGGACAGTGAAGAAGGAACACCCGCTCGCGGGTGGGCCTACTTCACCTAT
CCTGCCCGGCTGACGCCGTTGGATACACCAAGGAAAGTCTACACGAACCCTTTGGCAAAATCCTGTATAT
CGTGCGAAAAAGGATGGATATACCGAAAAAATCGCTATAATGACCCCGAAGCAGGGTTATGCAGCGGAAA
ACGGAATTGATCCGGCCACGATGCGTCCGGCGTAGAGGATCTGAAGATCAGCAGTTCAACCTGTTGATAG
TACGTACTAAGCTCTCATGTTTCACGTACTAAGCTCTCATGTTTAACGTACTAAGCTCTCATGTTTAACG
AACTAAACCCTCATGGCTAACGTACTAAGCTCTCATGGCTAACGTACTAAGCTCTCATGTTTCACGTACT
AAGCTCTCATGTTTGAACAATAAAATTAATATAAATCAGCAACTTAAATAGCCTCTAAGGTTTTAAGTTT
TATAAGAAAAAAAAGAATATATAAGGCTTTTAAAGCTTTTAAGGTTTAACGGTTGTGGACAACAAGCCAG
GGATGTAACGCACTGAGAAGCCCTTAGAGCCTCTCAAAGCAATTTTGAGTGACACAGGAACACTTAACGG
CTGACATGGGAATTCCCCTCCACCGCGGTGGCGGCCGCTGATCTGGAAGAAGCAATGAAAGCTGCTGTTA
AGTCTCCGAATCAGGTATTGTTCCTGACAGGTGTATTCCCATCCGGTAAACGCGGATACTTTGCAGTTGA
TCTGACTCAGGAATAAATTATAAATTAAGGTAAGAAGATTGTAGGATAAGCTAATGAAATAGAAAAAGGA
TGCCGTCACACAACTTGTCGGCATTCTTTTTTGTTTTATTAGTTGAAAATATAGTGAAAAAGTTGCCTAA
ATATGTATGTTAACAAATTATTTGTCGTAACTTTGCACTCCCATATAAAAGAAAAGACACCATGGTTTTT
ACTCTGGAAGATTTTGTTGGCGATTGGCGTCAGACCGCGGGTTATAATTTGGATCAAGTCCTGGAACAGG
GTGGCGTAAGCTCTCTGTTCCAGAACCTGGGTGTGAGCGTGACGCCGATTCAGCGCATCGTTCTGTCCGG
CGAGAACGGTCTGAAAATTGATATTCATGTGATCATCCCGTACGAAGGCCTGAGCGGTGACCAAATGGGT
CAAATCGAGAAAATCTTTAAAGTCGTCTACCCAGTTGACGATCACCACTTCAAGGTTATCTTGCATTACG
GTACGCTGGTGATTGATGGTGTGACCCCGAATATGATTGACTATTTCGGCCGTCCGTATGAAGGCATTGC
CGTTTTTGACGGTAAAAAGATCACCGTCACCGGTACCCTGTGGAATGGCAATAAGATTATTGACGAGCGT
CTGATTAACCCGGACGGCAGCCTGCTGTTCCGCGTGACCATCAACGGTGTCACGGGTTGGCGTCTGTGCG
AGCGCATCCTGGCATAATGAACTGCACTTGCTTTGATAATTAATGATAAACAATCTAAAAGCACTCTAAT
CGTTATCGGAGTGCTTTTAGATTACTAATCAAATTGCTTCTACTAATTGCCTATCTTCCAGTGATGGAAC
AGCATTTGTGCATTGGCTGCAACAATCAGCCTTACTTGTGCCTGTTCTATTTCCGAACCGACCGCTTGTA
TGAATCCATCAAAATTCGTTT
Features (pLannotate 1.2.2; 8 found; start..end, strand, type, name):
   1821..2549    -  CDS            ermC': ERM_BACIU - Experimental evidence at protein level: Swiss-Prot protein existence level 1. This protein produces a dimethylation of the adenine residue at position 2085 in 23S rRNA, resulting in reduced affinity between ribosomes and macrolide-lincosamide-streptogramin B antibiotics. From Bacillus subtilis.
   3020..3036    +  promoter       AmpR promoter (fragment): bla
   3037..3897    +  CDS            AmpR: β-lactamase; bla; confers resistance to ampicillin, carbenicillin, and related antibiotics
   3950..3995    -  CDS            traJ (fragment): oriT-recognizing protein; traJ
   4028..4137    -  oriT           oriT: incP origin of transfer
   4308..4696    +  rep_origin     R6K γ ori: γ replication origin from E. coli plasmid R6K; requires the R6K initiator protein pi for replication
   4708..4729    +  misc_feature   MCS (fragment): pBluescript multiple cloning site
   5020..5544    +  CDS            LUCI_OPLGR (fragment): Experimental evidence at protein level: Swiss-Prot protein existence level 1. Catalytic subunit of oplophorus-luciferin 2-monooxygenase. Oxidoreductase that converts coelenterazine (the oplophorus luciferin) to coelenteramide under emission of blue light with a maximum at 454 nm. Is also active with bisdeoxycoelenterazine. From Oplophorus gracilirostris (Luminous shrimp).
