[The description below was written by a language model from this plasmid's Addgene catalogue record, the feature table of its GenBank file and pLannotate feature annotations shown in this document.]
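Description:
pAT587 is a 5,761 bp bacterial expression plasmid built on the pNBU2 backbone, a shuttle-type vector prepared in E. coli and delivered to Bacteroides. It is associated with work on programming the human gut commensal Bacteroides thetaiotaomicron. In E. coli it replicates from the R6K γ origin, which depends on the pi initiator protein supplied in trans. This explains the use of a pir-positive host strain and the low copy number listed. Selection in E. coli is by ampicillin through a β-lactamase gene. An IncP origin of transfer, flanked by a traJ fragment, allows the plasmid to be mobilised by conjugation into the recipient. There, an erm-family rRNA methyltransferase gene (annotated by homology as ermC') provides erythromycin selection. pNBU2-type vectors are generally understood to persist in Bacteroides by site-specific chromosomal integration rather than by replication. However, the automated annotation leaves roughly the first 1.8 kb unlabelled and does not identify an integrase or attachment site.

The payload is a 516 bp NanoLuc coding sequence, detected in the feature table as a fragment related to the catalytic subunit of Oplophorus gracilirostris luciferase, from which NanoLuc was engineered. According to the record it is expressed constitutively from the PBT1311 promoter with the GH022 ribosome binding site. Neither element is annotated, but both presumably lie in the unlabelled stretch between the multiple cloning site fragment and the luciferase gene. The construct appears to serve as a luminescent reporter for measuring the strength of this particular promoter and RBS combination in Bacteroides. The accompanying GenBank record covers only an 889 bp portion of the plasmid and carries no feature annotation.
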