Addgene plasmid #68906: pAT587
Purpose: NanoLuc expressed constiutively from PBT1311 and GH022 RBS, pNBU2 backbone, AmpR
Depositing lab: Timothy Lu & Christopher Voigt. Depositing organization: Massachusetts Institute of Technology. Publication: Programming a Human Commensal Bacterium, Bacteroides thetaiotaomicron, to Sense and Respond to Stimuli in the Murine Gut Microbiota. Mimee M, Tucker AC, Voigt CA, Lu TK. Cell Syst. 2015 Jul 29;1(1):62-71. doi: 10.1016/j.cels.2015.06.001. PubMed 26918244.
Backbone
  Vector backbone: pNBU2
  Total vector size (bp): 5761
  Vector type: Bacterial Expression
  Selectable markers: Erythromycin in Bacteroides
Growth in bacteria
  Bacterial resistance: Ampicillin, 100 μg/mL
  Growth temperature: 37°C
  Growth strain: Pir1
  Copy number: Low Copy
Gene/Insert
  Gene/Insert name: NanoLuc
  Insert size (bp): 516
Terms and licenses: Academic/Nonprofit Terms; Industry Terms: Not Available to Industry
How to cite: pAT587 was a gift from Timothy Lu & Christopher Voigt (Addgene plasmid # 68906 ; http://n2t.net/addgene:68906 ; RRID:Addgene_68906)
