LOCUS       Exported 889 bp ds-DNA linear SYN 21-JUL-2021
DEFINITION  NanoLuc expressed constiutively from PBT1311 and GH022 RBS, pNBU2
            backbone, AmpR.
ACCESSION   .
VERSION     .
KEYWORDS    pAT587
SOURCE      synthetic DNA construct
  ORGANISM  synthetic DNA construct
REFERENCE   1 (bases 1 to 889)
  AUTHORS   Mimee M, Tucker AC, Voigt CA, Lu TK
  TITLE     Programming a Human Commensal Bacterium, Bacteroides
            thetaiotaomicron, to Sense and Respond to Stimuli in the Murine Gut
            Microbiota.
  JOURNAL   Cell Syst. 2015 Jul 29;1(1):62-71. doi: 10.1016/j.cels.2015.06.001.
  PUBMED    26918244
REFERENCE   2 (bases 1 to 889)
  AUTHORS   .
  TITLE     Direct Submission
  JOURNAL   Exported Jul 21, 2021 from SnapGene Server 1.1.58
            http://www.snapgene.com
FEATURES             Location/Qualifiers
     source          1..889
                     /organism="synthetic DNA construct"
                     /mol_type="other DNA"
ORIGIN
        1 attttgagtg acacaggaac acttaacggc tgacatggga attcccctcc accgcggtgg
       61 cggccgctga tctggaagaa gcaatgaaag ctgctgttaa gtctccgaat caggtattgt
      121 tcctgacagg tgtattccca tccggtaaac gcggatactt tgcagttgat ctgactcagg
      181 aataaattat aaattaaggt aagaagattg taggataagc taatgaaata gaaaaaggat
      241 gccgtcacac aacttgtcgg cattcttttt tgttttatta gttgaaaata tagtgaaaaa
      301 gttgcctaaa tatgtatgtt aacaaattat ttgtcgtaac tttgcactcc catataaaag
      361 aaaagacacc atggttttta ctctggaaga ttttgttggc gattggcgtc agaccgcggg
      421 ttataatttg gatcaagtcc tggaacaggg tggcgtaagc tctctgttcc agaacctggg
      481 tgtgagcgtg acgccgattc agcgcatcgt tctgtccggc gagaacggtc tgaaaattga
      541 tattcatgtg atcatcccgt acgaaggcct gagcggtgac caaatgggtc aaatcgagaa
      601 aatctttaaa gtcgtctacc cagttgacga tcaccacttc aaggttatct tgcattacgg
      661 tacgctggtg attgatggtg tgaccccgaa tatgattgac tatttcggcc gtccgtatga
      721 aggcattgcc gtttttgacg gtaaaaagat caccgtcacc ggtaccctgt ggaatggcaa
      781 taagattatt gacgagcgtc tgattaaccc ggacggcagc ctgctgttcc gcgtgaccat
      841 caacggtgtc acgggttggc gtctgtgcga gcgcatcctg gcataatga
//
