>Addgene plasmid #68906 | pAT587 | addgene partial sequence | sequence record 126433 | hhvEBNA1-R 5'-TGGAATAGCAAGGGCAGTTC-3'
ATGGTCACGCGGAACAGCAGGCTGCCGTCCGGGTTAATCAGACGCTCGTCAATAATCTTATTGCCATTCC
ACAGGGTACCGGTGACGGTGATCTTTTTACCGTCAAAAACGGCAATGCCTTCATACGGACGGCCGAAATA
GTCAATCATATTCGGGGTCACACCATCAATCACCAGCGTACCGTAATGCAAGATAACCTTGAAGTGGTGA
TCGTCAACTGGGTAGACGACTTTAAAGATTTTCTCGATTTGACCCATTTGGTCACCGCTCAGGCCTTCGT
ACGGGATGATCACATGAATATCAATTTTCAGACCGTTCTCGCCGGACAGAACGATGCGCTGAATCGGCGT
CACGCTCACACCCAGGTTCTGGAACAGAGAGCTTACGCCACCCTGTTCCAGGACTTGATCCAAATTATAA
CCCGCGGTCTGACGCCAATCGCCAACAAAATCTTCCAGAGTAAAAACCATGGTGTCTTTTCTTTTATATG
GGAGTGCAAAGTTACGACAAATAATTTGTTAACATACATATTTAGGCAACTTTTTCACTATATTTTCAAC
TAATAAAACAAAAAAGAATGCCGACAAGTTGTGTGACGGCATCCTTTTTCTATTTCATTAGCTTATCCTA
CAATCTTCTTACCTTAATTTATAATTTATTCCTGAGTCAGATCAACTGCAAAGTATCCGCGTTTACCGGA
TGGGAATACACCTGTCAGGAACAATACCTGATTCGGAGACTTAACAGCAGCT
